>Addgene plasmid #1124 | pG1-GR526 | addgene partial sequence | sequence record 16524 | 1124 with rGR-F 5'-CCACCAATTCCTGTTGGTTC
CTCCGGAGAGGACAGCCTGACTTCCTTGGGGGCTCTGAACTTCCCAGGCCGGTCAGTGTTTTCTAATGGG
TACTCAAGCCCTGGAATGAGACCAGATGTAAGCTCTCCTCCATCCAGCTCGTCAGCAGCCACGGGACCAC
CTCCCAAGCTCTGCCTGGTGTGCTCCGATGAAGCTTCAGGATGTCATTACGGGGTGCTGACATGTGGAAG
CTGCAAAGTATTCTTTAAAAGAGCAGTGGAAGGACAGCACAATTACCTTTGTGCTGGAAGAAACGATTGC
ATCATTGATAAAATTCGAAGGAAAAACTGCCCAGCATGCCGCTATCGGAAATGTCTTCAGGCTGGAATGA
ACCTTGAAGCTCGAAAAACAAAGAAAAAAATCAAAGGGATTCAGCAAGCCACTGCAGGTCGACTCTAGAG
GATCCTCCCATGTCTCTACTGGTGGTGGTGCTTCTTTGGAATTATTGGAAGGTAAGGAATTGCCAGGTGT
TGCTTTCTTATCCGAAAAGAAATAAATTGAATTGAATTGAAATCGATAGATCAATTTTTTTCTTTTCTCT
TTCCCCATCCTTTACGCTAAAATAATAGTTTATTTTATTTTTTGAATATTTTTTATTTATATACGTATAT
ATA
