>Addgene plasmid #1124 | pG1-GR526 | addgene partial sequence | sequence record 16525 | 1124 with m13reverse
CGAGTAATAGGACCGGCAATTCTTCANGCAATAAACAGGAATACCAATTATTAAAAGATAACTTAGCTCA
GATCGTACNNTANAGCTTTGAAGAAAAATGCGCCTTATTCNATCTTTGCTATAAAAAATGGCCCAAAATC
TCACATTGGAAGACATTTGATGACCTCATTTCTTTCAATGAAGGGCCTAACGGAGTTGACTAATGTTGTG
GGAAATTGGAGCGATAAGCGTGCTTCTGCCGTGGCCAGGACAACGTATACTCATCAGATAACAGCAATAC
CTGATCACTACTTCGCACTAGTTTCTCGGTACTATGCATATGATCCAATATCAAAGGAAATGATAGCATT
GAAGGATGAGACTAATCCAATTGAGGAGTGGCAGCATATAGAACAGCTAAAGGGTAGTGCTGAAGGAAGC
ATACGATACCCCGCATGGAATGGGATAATATCACAGGAGGTACTAGACTACCTTTCATCCTACATAAATA
GACGCATATAAGTACGCATTTAAGCATAAACACGCACTATGCCGTTCTTCTCATGTATATATATATACAG
GCAACACGCAGATATAGGTGCGACGTGAACAGTGAGCTGTATGTGCGCAGCTCGCGTTGCATTTTCGGAA
GCGCTCGTTTTCGGAAACGCTTTGAAGTTCCTATTCCGAAGTTCCTATTCTCTAGAAAGTATAGGAACTT
CAGAGCGCTTTTGAAAACCAAAAGCGCTCTGAAGACGCACTTTCAAAAAACCAAAAAACGCACCGGACTG
TAACGAGCTACTAAAATA
