[The description below was written by a language model from this plasmid's Addgene catalogue record.]
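Description:
pG1-GR526 is a yeast expression plasmid built on the pG1 backbone, a roughly 7.4 kb shuttle vector carrying the 2 micron origin for high-copy episomal maintenance in Saccharomyces cerevisiae and a TRP marker for selection by tryptophan prototrophy in trp-deficient strains. In E. coli it is propagated as a high-copy plasmid under ampicillin selection. The expression cassette consists of the GPD promoter, a strong constitutive glycolytic promoter, paired with the PGK terminator, so the inserted coding sequence is transcribed at high levels without the need for induction.

The insert, about 1.6 kb and cloned as a BamHI fragment with both sites retained, encodes GR526, a truncated form of the rat glucocorticoid receptor (Nr3c1). According to the record, this truncation yields a constitutively active receptor, meaning that it can function as a transcription factor without added hormone, in contrast to the full-length protein, whose activity is hormone dependent. Because the fragment is flanked by the same restriction site on both sides, orientation is not fixed by the cloning strategy. No epitope tags or fusion partners are listed.

The plasmid derives from earlier constructs used to study steroid receptor action in yeast and was deposited in connection with work on engineering a protein-based element of inheritance. In that setting, a constitutive receptor such as GR526 is suited to providing a hormone-independent transcriptional activity that can be read out with a glucocorticoid-responsive reporter supplied separately, although the record does not describe a specific reporter or its exact role in those experiments. No feature table was provided, so element positions cannot be detailed.
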