Addgene plasmid #1124: pG1-GR526
Depositing lab: Susan Lindquist. Depositing organization: Whitehead Institute for Biomedical Research. Publication: Creating a protein-based element of inheritance. Li L, Lindquist S. Science 2000 Jan 28;287(5453):661-4. 10.1126/science.287.5453.661 PubMed 10650001.
Backbone
  Vector backbone: pG1, 2 micron GPD promoter PGK terminator, TRP selection
  Backbone size w/o insert (bp): 7400
  Vector type: Yeast Expression
Growth in bacteria
  Bacterial resistance: Ampicillin, 100 μg/mL
  Growth temperature: 37°C
  Growth strain: DH5alpha
  Copy number: High Copy
Gene/Insert
  Gene/Insert name: GR526 (alt names: glucocorticoid receptor; truncated glucocorticoid receptor; constitutive glucocorticoid receptor)
  Species: R. norvegicus (rat)
  Insert size (bp): 1576
  Mutation: GR 526 is a truncated, constitutively active form of the glucocorticoid receptor
  Entrez Gene: Nr3c1 (a.k.a. GR, Gcr, Grl)
  Cloning method: Restriction Enzyme; 5′ cloning site BamHI (not destroyed); 3′ cloning site BamHI (not destroyed)
  Sequencing primers: 5′ M13 Reverse
Resource information
  A portion of this plasmid was derived from a plasmid made by: see comments
Terms and licenses: Academic/Nonprofit Terms; Industry Terms: Not Available to Industry
Depositor comments: Derived from plasmids from the following reference: Picard D, Khurseed B, Garabedian MJ, Fortin MG, Lindquist S, Yamamoto KR. Reduced levels of hsp90 compromise steroid receptor action in vivo. Nature (1990), 348 (6297): 166-8.
How to cite: pG1-GR526 was a gift from Susan Lindquist (Addgene plasmid # 1124 ; http://n2t.net/addgene:1124 ; RRID:Addgene_1124)
